Addgene plasmid #18793: pGFP-Tmprss6 (delC)
Depositing lab: Bruce Beutler. Depositing organization: Scripps California (The Scripps Research Institute). Publication: The serine protease TMPRSS6 is required to sense iron deficiency. Du X, She E, Gelbart T, Truksa J, Lee P, Xia Y, Khovananth K, Mudd S, Mann N, Moresco EM, Beutler E, Beutler B. Science. 2008 May 23. 320(5879):1088-92. 10.1126/science.1157121 PubMed 18451267.
Backbone
  Vector backbone: pEGFP-N1 (Clontech)
  Backbone size w/o insert (bp): 4700
  Vector type: Mammalian Expression
  Selectable markers: Neomycin (select with G418)
Growth in bacteria
  Bacterial resistance: Kanamycin, 50 μg/mL
  Growth temperature: 37°C
  Growth strain: DH5alpha
  Copy number: High Copy
Gene/Insert
  Gene/Insert name: Type II transmembrane serine protease 6 (alt name: Tmprss6)
  Species: M. musculus (mouse)
  Insert size (bp): 240
  Mutation: deleted amino acids 81-811
  Entrez Gene: Tmprss6 (a.k.a. 1300008A22Rik)
  Tag / fusion protein: GFP (C terminal on insert)
  Cloning method: Restriction Enzyme; 5′ cloning site Xho I (not destroyed); 3′ cloning site Hind III (not destroyed)
  Sequencing primers: 5′ EGFP-N Sequencing Primer; 3′ EGFP-C Sequencing Primer
Terms and licenses: Academic/Nonprofit Terms; Industry Terms: Not Available to Industry
How to cite: pGFP-Tmprss6 (delC) was a gift from Bruce Beutler (Addgene plasmid # 18793 ; http://n2t.net/addgene:18793 ; RRID:Addgene_18793)
