[The description below was written by a language model from this plasmid's Addgene catalogue record.]
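Description:
pGFP-Tmprss6 (delC) is a mammalian expression plasmid built on the Clontech pEGFP-N1 backbone (about 4.7 kb without insert). It is maintained in E. coli as a high-copy plasmid under kanamycin selection. The same backbone resistance cassette confers neomycin resistance in mammalian cells, so transfected cells can be selected with G418. The record does not list promoters or other regulatory features. In the standard pEGFP-N1 design, however, inserts placed in the multiple cloning site are driven by the CMV immediate-early promoter and read in frame into a downstream EGFP coding sequence.

The insert is a roughly 240 bp fragment of mouse Tmprss6, which encodes type II transmembrane serine protease 6. It was cloned between the XhoI and HindIII sites, both of which are retained. The fragment carries a deletion of amino acids 81–811, leaving only the first 80 residues of the protein fused at their C terminus to GFP. Because Tmprss6 is a type II transmembrane protein, this N-terminal portion would be expected to cover the cytoplasmic tail and the membrane-anchor region. The extracellular portion, including the C-terminal serine protease domain, is removed, hence the "delC" name.

The plasmid comes from a study showing that TMPRSS6 is required for sensing iron deficiency. The record does not spell out its specific use. A fluorescent, protease-deficient truncation of this kind would typically serve as a localisation reporter or as a loss-of-function comparison to full-length Tmprss6 in transfected mammalian cells.
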