>Addgene plasmid #18793 | pGFP-Tmprss6 (delC) | addgene partial sequence | sequence record 24680 | 18793 with EGFP-C
CCCGGGACTCTCGGCAGGACGAGCTGTACAAGTAAAGCGGCCGCGACTCTAGATCATAATCAGCCATACC
ACATTTGTAGAGGTTTTACTTGCTTTAAAAAACCTCCCACACCTCCCCCTGAACCTGAAACATAAAATGA
ATGCAATTGTTGTTGTTAACTTGTTTATTGCAGCTTATAATGGTTACAAATAAAGCAATAGCATCACAAA
TTTCACAAATAAAGCATTTTTTTCACTGCATTCTAGTTGTGGTTTGTCCAAACTCATCAATGTATCTTAA
GGCGTAAATTGTAAGCGTTAATATTTTGTTAAAATTCGCGTTAAATTTTTGTTAAATCAGCTCATTTTTT
AACCAATAGGCCGAAATCGGCAAAATCCCTTATAAATCAAAAGAATAGACCGAGATAGGGT
[37 nt withheld, positions 412-448]
AAAGAACGTGGACTCCAACGTCAAAGG
[49 nt withheld, positions 476-524]
T
[91 nt withheld, positions 526-616]
G
[124 nt withheld, positions 618-741]
CAGGTGGCACTTTCGGGGAATGTGCGCGGAACCCTATTGTTATTTTCTAATACATCNAATGGTCCCNCCC
GGAAAAAACC
