>Addgene plasmid #18793 | pGFP-Tmprss6 (delC) | addgene partial sequence | sequence record 24681 | 18793 with CMV-F
CGTGGNGNNTTAGCAGAGCTGGTTNGTGAACCGTCAGATCCGCTAGCGCTACCGGACTCAGATCTCGAGA
TGCCGAGATGTTTCCAGCTCCCCTGNTTCTACCAGGATGCCCACCACCGAGGTCCCCCAAGCGGCTGATG
GTCAGGGCGATGCGGGTGATGGAGAGGAAGCTGCTGAGCCAGAGGGGAAGTTCAAGCCCCCAAAAAACAC
CAAGAGAAAAAACCGGGACTACGTCCGCTTCACGCCACTGTTGCTGGTCTTGGCTGCGCTGGTCTCAGCA
GGGGTCATGCTTTGGTATTTCCTAGGGTACAAGCTTCGAATTCTGCAGTCGACGGTACCGCGGGCCCGGG
ATCCACCGGTCGCCACCATGGTGAGCAAGGGCGAGGAGCTGTTCACCGGGGTGGTGCCCATCCTGGTCGA
GCTGGACGGCGACGTAAACGGCCACAAGTTCAGCGTGTCCGGCGAGGGCGAGGGCGATGCCACCTACGGC
AAGCTGACCCTGAAGTTCATCTGCACCACCGGCAAGCTGCCCGTGCCCTGGCCCACCCTCGTGACCACCC
TGACCTACGGCGTGCAGTGCTTCAGCCGCTACCCCGACCACATGAAGCAGCACGACTTCTTCAAGTCCGC
CATGCCCGAAGGCTACGTCCAGGAGCGCACCATCTTCTTCAAGGACGACGGCAACTACAAGACCCGCGCC
GAGGTGAAGTTCGAGGGCGACACCCTGGTGAACCGCATCGAGNTGAAGGGCATCGACTTCAAGGANGAAN
GGAC
