>Addgene plasmid #18793 | pGFP-Tmprss6 (delC) | addgene partial sequence | sequence record 24682 | mTmprss6-N 5'-taccaggatgcccaccac-3'
GCTANGTAGGGCGATCGGGTGATGGAGAGGAAGCTGCTGAGCCAGAGGGGAAGTTCAAGCCCCCAAAAAA
CACCAAGAGAAAAAACCGGGACTACGTCCGCTTCACGCCACTGTTGCTGGTCTTGGCTGCGCTGGTCTCA
GCAGGGGTCATGCTTTGGTATTTCCTAGGGTACAAGCTTCGAATTCTGCAGTCGACGGTACCGCGGGCCC
GGGATCCACCGGTCGCCACCATGGTGAGCAAGGGCGAGGAGCTGTTCACCGGGGTGGTGCCCATCCTGGT
CGAGCTGGACGGCGACGTAAACGGCCACAAGTTCAGCGTGTCCGGCGAGGGCGAGGGCGATGCCACCTAC
GGCAAGCTGACCCTGAAGTTCATCTGCACCACCGGCAAGCTGCCCGTGCCCTGGCCCACCCTCGTGACCA
CCCTGACCTACGGCGTGCAGTGCTTCAGCCGCTACCCCGACCACATGAAGCAGCACGACTTCTTCAAGTC
CGCCATGCCCGAAGGCTACGTCCAGGAGCGCACCATCTTCTTCAAGGACGACGGCAACTACAAGACCCGC
GCCGAGGTGAAGTTCGAGGGCGACACCCTGGTGAACCGCATCGAGCTGAAGGGCATCGACTTCAAGGAGG
ACGGCAACATCCTGGGAGAANGNCTGGAGTACAACTACAACAGCCACAACGTCTATATCATGNNCGACAA
GCAGAAGAACGGCATCAAGGTGAACTTCAAGATCCGCCACAACATCGAGANGGNAGNGTGCANCTCGCCA
ACAATACANNAAAANACCCCCATNGGGAAGGNCCN
